>Addgene plasmid #131991 | pDONR221_SLC25A17 | addgene full sequence | sequence record 260421 | Addgene NGS Result
CTTTCCTGCGTTATCCCCTGATTCTGTGGATAACCGTATTACCGCCTTTGAGTGAGCTGATACCGCTCGC
CGCAGCCGAACGACCGAGCGCAGCGAGTCAGTGAGCGAGGAAGCGGAAGAGCGCCCAATACGCAAACCGC
CTCTCCCCGCGCGTTGGCCGATTCATTAATGCAGCTGGCACGACAGGTTTCCCGACTGGAAAGCGGGCAG
TGAGCGCAACGCAATTAATACGCGTACCGCTAGCCAGGAAGAGTTTGTAGAAACGCAAAAAGGCCATCCG
TCAGGATGGCCTTCTGCTTAGTTTGATGCCTGGCAGTTTATGGCGGGCGTCCTGCCCGCCACCCTCCGGG
CCGTTGCTTCACAACGTTCAAATCCGCTCCCGGCGGATTTGTCCTACTCAGGAGAGCGTTCACCGACAAA
CAACAGATAAAACGAAAGGCCCAGTCTTCCGACTGAGCCTTTCGTTTTATTTGATGCCTGGCAGTTCCCT
ACTCTCGCGTTAACGCTAGCATGGATGTTTTCCCAGTCACGACGTTGTAAAACGACGGCCAGTCTTAAGC
TCGGGCCCCAAATAATGATTTTATTTTGACTGATAGTGACCTGTTCGTTGCAACAAATTGATAAGCAATG
CTTTCTTATAATGCCAACTTTGTACAAGAAAGCTGGGTCGTGCTGGTGGGCCCTCTTCAGGCCCATCACT
GTGAAGGTGGCGGCTGTCAGCTTCTCATACACCAGAAACATCAGGGCGGCTGTCAGCACGGTCTGCAGCA
GCTTGGCCTCCAGGCCCTTATACAGGCCCATGATGCCAAATCTCCGCACGCGCTGGTGCAGCAGGTACAG
GATGTTTCTCAGGCTGCCCAGGGTCCGATTCTCTGGGTTCAGTCTGTGCCGGCCGAACCTCAGGATAGAC
TGCACTGTCTGCAGAGGATAGGTCACTGTGGTTGCGATTGCCTTTGCCACTGCTCCGATGATAAACACGT
CCAGGCTAGACAGCTTCATGCGCTTCTTCAGCAGCTGCCTCTTCAGGCCCTCGTAAAACATGAACTGGAT
GGCGGGATTGAACACCAGCAGCAGAGATGGAAAGGTGCCGTTCCACAGGGCGGAGATGCCCTCATCCCGG
ATGATCTGGTGGAAGGCGTCGATGATGCCCTTGTAATTTGTAGGCACGATATCCTCGTTGCGAAACTTGG
CGCCCTGCAGCTTCAGCCTGGTATTCACCACCCACAGGGGTGTGGTCAGCAGCACGTTCACCACTCCTGC
CACGAATCCCACCACCAGGTCCTTGCCTGTGGTGGAGTGCTGGCCCTTCACCCACAGGGCCTTCAGGGAA
TTGAATGTATAAAAGTACACGAAGTTGCTACAGCACAGGGAGCTGATCACAGGAAACCAGCCTCTATAGG
GGGCCAGCAGGCCCTCCTCCTTGATGATCTCCAGCAGCACCATGTGTGTGGTCTTAGACTTCCGCTTCTC
ATCCACCTGCAGCCTCAGCCTTGCGGTGTCCAGTGGAAAGAACACTGTCATGGCGGTCACGGAGCCCACT
GCTCCTGCCACTGCGTGCACCAGGCTCTCGTAAGACAGCACGGAGGCCATGGTGGAGCCTGCTTTTTTGT
ACAAAGTTGGCATTATAAAAAAGCATTGCTCATCAATGTGTTGCAACGAACAGGTCACTATCAGTCAAAA
TAAAATCATTATTTGCCATCCAGCTGATATCCCCTATAGTGAGTCGTATTACATGGTCATAGCTGTTTCC
TGGCAGCTCTGGCCCGTGTCTCAAAATCTCTGATGTTACATTGCACAAGATAAAAATATATCATCATGAA
CAATAAAACTGTCTGCTTACATAAACAGTAATACAAGGGGTGTTATGAGCCATATTCAACGGGAAACGTC
GAGGCCGCGATTAAATTCCAACATGGATGCTGATTTATATGGGTATAAATGGGCTCGCGATAATGTCGGG
CAATCAGGTGCGACAATCTATCGCTTGTATGGGAAGCCCGATGCGCCAGAGTTGTTTCTGAAACATGGCA
AAGGTAGCGTTGCCAATGATGTTACAGATGAGATGGTCAGACTAAACTGGCTGACGGAATTTATGCCTCT
TCCGACCATCAAGCATTTTATCCGTACTCCTGATGATGCATGGTTACTCACCACTGCGATCCCCGGAAAA
ACAGCATTCCAGGTATTAGAAGAATATCCTGATTCAGGTGAAAATATTGTTGATGCGCTGGCAGTGTTCC
TGCGCCGGTTGCATTCGATTCCTGTTTGTAATTGTCCTTTTAACAGCGATCGCGTATTTCGTCTCGCTCA
GGCGCAATCACGAATGAATAACGGTTTGGTTGATGCGAGTGATTTTGATGACGAGCGTAATGGCTGGCCT
GTTGAACAAGTCTGGAAAGAAATGCATAAACTTTTGCCATTCTCACCGGATTCAGTCGTCACTCATGGTG
ATTTCTCACTTGATAACCTTATTTTTGACGAGGGGAAATTAATAGGTTGTATTGATGTTGGACGAGTCGG
AATCGCAGACCGATACCAGGATCTTGCCATCCTATGGAACTGCCTCGGTGAGTTTTCTCCTTCATTACAG
AAACGGCTTTTTCAAAAATATGGTATTGATAATCCTGATATGAATAAATTGCAGTTTCATTTGATGCTCG
ATGAGTTTTTCTAATCAGAATTGGTTAATTGGTTGTAACACTGGCAGAGCATTACGCTGACTTGACGGGA
CGGCGCAAGCTCATGACCAAAATCCCTTAACGTGAGTTACGCGTCGTTCCACTGAGCGTCAGACCCCGTA
GAAAAGATCAAAGGATCTTCTTGAGATCCTTTTTTTCTGCGCGTAATCTGCTGCTTGCAAACAAAAAAAC
CACCGCTACCAGCGGTGGTTTGTTTGCCGGATCAAGAGCTACCAACTCTTTTTCCGAAGGTAACTGGCTT
CAGCAGAGCGCAGATACCAAATACTGTTCTTCTAGTGTAGCCGTAGTTAGGCCACCACTTCAAGAACTCT
GTAGCACCGCCTACATACCTCGCTCTGCTAATCCTGTTACCAGTGGCTGCTGCCAGTGGCGATAAGTCGT
GTCTTACCGGGTTGGACTCAAGACGATAGTTACCGGATAAGGCGCAGCGGTCGGGCTGAACGGGGGGTTC
GTGCACACAGCCCAGCTTGGAGCGAACGACCTACACCGAACTGAGATACCTACAGCGTGAGCTATGAGAA
AGCGCCACGCTTCCCGAAGGGAGAAAGGCGGACAGGTATCCGGTAAGCGGCAGGGTCGGAACAGGAGAGC
GCACGAGGGAGCTTCCAGGGGGAAACGCCTGGTATCTTTATAGTCCTGTCGGGTTTCGCCACCTCTGACT
TGAGCGTCGATTTTTGTGATGCTCGTCAGGGGGGCGGAGCCTATGGAAAAACGCCAGCAACGCGGCCTTT
TTACGGTTCCTGGCCTTTTGCTGGCCTTTTGCTCACATGTT
Features (pLannotate 1.2.2; 10 found; start..end, strand, type, name):
    121..213     +  CDS            lacI (fragment): lac repressor; lacI; The lac repressor binds to the lac operator to inhibit transcription in E. coli. This inhibition can be relieved by adding lactose or isopropyl-β-D-thiogalactopyranoside (IPTG).
    268..295     -  terminator     rrnB T2 terminator: transcription terminator T2 from the E. coli rrnB gene
    427..470     +  terminator     rrnB T1 terminator: Escherichia coli rrnB; transcription terminator T1 from the E. coli rrnB gene
    517..553     -  CDS            lacZα (fragment): LacZα fragment of β-galactosidase; lacZ fragment
    569..668     +  protein_bind   attL2: mutant version of attL; recombination site for the Gateway® LR reaction LR Clonase™
    670..1590    -  CDS            SLC25A17: PM34_HUMAN - Also known as PMP34. Experimental evidence at protein level: Swiss-Prot protein existence level 1. Peroxisomal transporter for multiple cofactors like coenzyme A (CoA), flavin adenine dinucleotide (FAD), flavin mononucleotide (FMN) and nucleotide adenosine monophosphate (AMP), and to a lesser extent for nicotinamide adenine dinucleotide (NAD(+)), adenosine diphosphate (ADP) and adenosine 3',5'-diphosphate (PAP). May catalyze the transport of free CoA, FAD and NAD(+) from the cytosol into the peroxisomal matrix by a counter-exchange mechanism. Inhibited by pyridoxal 5'- phosphate a
   1596..1695    -  protein_bind   attL1: mutant version of attL; recombination site for the Gateway® LR reaction LR Clonase™
   1713..1731    -  promoter       T7 promoter: promoter for bacteriophage T7 RNA polymerase
   1865..2674    +  CDS            KanR: aminoglycoside phosphotransferase; aph(3')-Ia; confers resistance to kanamycin in bacteria or G418 (Geneticin®) in eukaryotes
   2821..3409    +  rep_origin     ori: high-copy-number ColE1/pMB1/pBR322/pUC origin of replication
