[The description below was written by a language model from this plasmid's Addgene catalogue record and pLannotate feature annotations shown in this document.]
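Description:
pDONR221_SLC25A17 is a Gateway entry clone built on the pDONR221 backbone and carrying a codon-optimized open reading frame for human SLC25A17, also known as PMP34. It is part of a large consortium collection of solute carrier (SLC) transporter clones. The sequenced plasmid is 3,471 nt, consistent with a 921 bp insert in a backbone of about 2.55 kb. It is maintained in E. coli through a high-copy ColE1/pUC-type origin and selected with kanamycin through an aph(3')-Ia (KanR) cassette. Although the catalogue lists the vector type as mammalian expression, the feature table shows no eukaryotic promoter or polyadenylation signal, so the plasmid serves as a donor of the ORF and not as an expression vector in its own right.

The SLC25A17 coding sequence sits on the reverse strand of the deposited record, flanked by attL1 and attL2. These are the recombination sites used in the LR Clonase reaction to transfer the ORF directionally into any attR-containing destination vector, which then supplies the promoter, tags and selection markers. The rrnB T1 and T2 terminators lie on one side of the cassette and help insulate it from read-through transcription from the backbone. A T7 promoter lies next to attL1, and M13 forward and reverse primer sites are recorded for sequencing the insert. The short lacI and lacZα annotations are only fragmentary backbone remnants. The encoded protein is annotated as a peroxisomal membrane carrier that transports cofactors such as CoA, FAD, FMN and AMP, probably by counter-exchange. The clone is intended for subcloning into custom expression vectors, for example to study this transporter's function.
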