Addgene plasmid #131991: pDONR221_SLC25A17
Purpose: Gateway entry clone with codon-optimized ORF sequence for subcloning into custom expression vectors
Depositing lab: RESOLUTE Consortium & Giulio Superti-Furga. Depositing organization: CeMM Research Center for Molecular Medicine. Publication: The RESOLUTE consortium: unlocking SLC transporters for drug discovery. Superti-Furga G, Lackner D, Wiedmer T, Ingles-Prieto A, Barbosa B, Girardi E, Goldmann U, Gurtl B, Klavins K, Klimek C, Lindinger S, Lineiro-Retes E, Muller AC, Onstein S, Redinger G, Reil D, Sedlyarov V, Wolf G, Crawford M, Everley R, ... Steppan CM. Nat Rev Drug Discov. 2020 Jul;19(7):429-430. doi: 10.1038/d41573-020-00056-6. PubMed 32265506.
Backbone
  Vector backbone: pDONR221
  Backbone manufacturer: Thermo Fisher Scientific
  Backbone size w/o insert (bp): 2550
  Vector type: Mammalian Expression
Growth in bacteria
  Bacterial resistance: Kanamycin, 50 μg/mL
  Growth temperature: 37°C
  Growth strain: Stbl3
  Copy number: High Copy
Gene/Insert
  Gene/Insert name: SLC25A17 (alt name: PMP34)
  Species: H. sapiens (human)
  Insert size (bp): 921
  Entrez Gene: SLC25A17 (a.k.a. PMP34)
  Cloning method: Gateway Cloning
  Sequencing primers: 5′ M13-fwd; 3′ M13-rev
Terms and licenses: Academic/Nonprofit Terms; Industry Terms
Depositor comments: For more information on the full Resolute plasmid collection, please see www.addgene.org/depositor-collections/re-solute/. Please provide your feedback on this plasmid to the RESOLUTE consortium by filling out their RESOLUTE repository feedback form: https://forms.office.com/Pages/ResponsePage.aspx?id=0e05yklzmkS7rjFGQL4N7z4feCLQvEJAmVcOCM_u885UN1JJRko0Ukg4TVQwNTZLOUxPQVJWT1NHUCQlQCN0PWcu
How to cite: pDONR221_SLC25A17 was a gift from RESOLUTE Consortium & Giulio Superti-Furga (Addgene plasmid # 131991 ; http://n2t.net/addgene:131991 ; RRID:Addgene_131991)
