>Addgene plasmid #131991 | pDONR221_SLC25A17 | depositor partial sequence | sequence record 253382 | Codon-optimized ORF of SLC25A17
ATGGCCTCCGTGCTGTCTTACGAGAGCCTGGTGCACGCAGTGGCAGGAGCAGTGGGCTCCGTGACCGCCA
TGACAGTGTTCTTTCCACTGGACACCGCAAGGCTGAGGCTGCAGGTGGATGAGAAGCGGAAGTCTAAGAC
CACACACATGGTGCTGCTGGAGATCATCAAGGAGGAGGGCCTGCTGGCCCCCTATAGAGGCTGGTTTCCT
GTGATCAGCTCCCTGTGCTGTAGCAACTTCGTGTACTTTTATACATTCAATTCCCTGAAGGCCCTGTGGG
TGAAGGGCCAGCACTCCACCACAGGCAAGGACCTGGTGGTGGGATTCGTGGCAGGAGTGGTGAACGTGCT
GCTGACCACACCCCTGTGGGTGGTGAATACCAGGCTGAAGCTGCAGGGCGCCAAGTTTCGCAACGAGGAT
ATCGTGCCTACAAATTACAAGGGCATCATCGACGCCTTCCACCAGATCATCCGGGATGAGGGCATCTCCG
CCCTGTGGAACGGCACCTTTCCATCTCTGCTGCTGGTGTTCAATCCCGCCATCCAGTTCATGTTTTACGA
GGGCCTGAAGAGGCAGCTGCTGAAGAAGCGCATGAAGCTGTCTAGCCTGGACGTGTTTATCATCGGAGCA
GTGGCAAAGGCAATCGCAACCACAGTGACCTATCCTCTGCAGACAGTGCAGTCTATCCTGAGGTTCGGCC
GGCACAGACTGAACCCAGAGAATCGGACCCTGGGCAGCCTGAGAAACATCCTGTACCTGCTGCACCAGCG
CGTGCGGAGATTTGGCATCATGGGCCTGTATAAGGGCCTGGAGGCCAAGCTGCTGCAGACCGTGCTGACA
GCCGCCCTGATGTTTCTGGTGTATGAGAAGCTGACAGCCGCCACCTTCACAGTGATGGGCCTGAAGAGGG
CCCACCAGCAC
